Addgene plasmid #158193: p663-UBC-miniTurbo-V5-CDK2_IDG-K
Purpose: Gateway destination clone of CDK2 (human) tagged with N-terminal miniTurbo-V5 for generating protein-proximity networks using proximity-dependent biotinylation proteomics
Depositing lab: Ben Major. Depositing organization: Washington University in Saint Louis.
Backbone
  Vector backbone: pDest663
  Backbone manufacturer: PEL
  Backbone size w/o insert (bp): 9019
  Vector type: Mammalian Expression, Lentiviral ; Gateway Destination
  Selectable markers: Puromycin
Growth in bacteria
  Bacterial resistance: Ampicillin, 100 μg/mL
  Growth temperature: 30°C
  Growth strain: DH5alpha
  Copy number: Low Copy
Gene/Insert
  Gene/Insert name: miniTurbo-V5-CDK2 (alt name: CDK2)
  Species: H. sapiens (human)
  Entrez Gene: CDK2 (a.k.a. CDKN2, p33(CDK2))
  Promoter: Ubiquitin
  Tag / fusion protein: miniTurbo-V5 (N terminal on insert)
  Cloning method: Gateway Cloning
  Sequencing primers: 5′ GCCCGAAGGAATAGAAGAAGAA; 3′ CATAGCGTAAAAGGAGCAACA
Terms and licenses: Academic/Nonprofit Terms; Industry Terms: Not Available to Industry
Depositor comments: These plasmids were generated as part of the Illuminating the Druggable Genome (IDG) program sponsored by the NIH Common Fund. The goal of this program is to identify, gather, and distribute information and resources for proteins that currently are not well-studied yet belong to commonly drug-targeted protein families: protein kinases, non-olfactory G-protein coupled receptors (GPCRs), and ion channels. The IDG program is designed to develop fundamental research tools for understudied proteins, elucidate their function, and disseminate the IDG-related resources and data to the greater scientific community. These lentiviral gateway destination plasmids were generated, as part of the Kinase-Data and Resource Generating Center (DRGC), using the single fragment or multisite gateway cloning technology. They were used for generating proteomics-based protein-interaction and protein-proximity networks that can be accessed through the kinase-DRGC website https://darkkinome.org/. Each plasmid has either an N- or C-terminal fusion protein (Flag/ V5/V5-miniTurbo/V5-TurboID/miniTurbo-V5/TurboID-V5) tagged understudied kinase driven under either a CMV or Ubiquitin (UBC) promoter. All inserts in the pENTR plasmids used to generate the deposited destination plasmids were end-sequenced and insert size validated prior to multi-site gateway cloning. The combined insert size of the single fragment or three fragment destination plasmids were confirmed by restriction digestion (BsrGI, and EcoRV for pDest667; BsrGI, EcoRV, and BstZ17I for pDest663; and BsrGI for pHAGE) and all plasmids were partially sequenced to ensure in-frame ORFs and fusion tags.
How to cite: p663-UBC-miniTurbo-V5-CDK2_IDG-K was a gift from Ben Major (Addgene plasmid # 158193 ; http://n2t.net/addgene:158193 ; RRID:Addgene_158193)
