[The description below was written by a language model from this plasmid's Addgene catalogue record and pLannotate feature annotations shown in this document.]
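Description:
p663-UBC-miniTurbo-V5-CDK2_IDG-K is a lentiviral mammalian expression plasmid built on the pDest663 Gateway destination backbone, carrying human CDK2 fused at its N-terminus to the miniTurbo biotin ligase and a V5 epitope. The sequenced record is 10,361 nt. In bacteria it is maintained through a ColE1/pUC-type origin and selected with ampicillin via β-lactamase; the catalogue lists it as low copy even though the annotated origin is of the high-copy type. An f1 origin, an SV40 origin and remnants of a lac/lacZα cloning region with T3 and T7 promoters are also present in the backbone.

The viral portion has a third-generation layout: an RSV promoter drives a truncated HIV-1 5' LTR, followed by the Ψ packaging signal with a partial gag sequence, the RRE for Rev-dependent export of the genomic RNA, and the cPPT/CTS, with a second truncated LTR and an SV40 polyadenylation signal at the downstream end. Between the LTRs, multisite Gateway recombination has assembled three fragments, leaving attB4, attB5, attB1 and attB2 scars: the human ubiquitin C promoter, the miniTurbo coding sequence, and the CDK2 open reading frame. The V5 tag named in the catalogue is not separately annotated in the feature table, though a short unannotated stretch lies between miniTurbo and attB1. A WPRE follows the fusion to enhance transcript expression, and a mouse PGK promoter drives puromycin N-acetyltransferase for selecting transduced cells.

The construct was made within a program on understudied druggable proteins, specifically its kinase resource centre. It is intended for proximity-dependent biotinylation proteomics, in which miniTurbo biotinylates proteins near the CDK2 bait to map proximity networks.
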