Features (pLannotate 1.2.2; 32 found; start..end, strand, type, name):
    108..212     +  promoter       AmpR promoter: bla
    213..1073    +  CDS            AmpR: β-lactamase; bla; confers resistance to ampicillin, carbenicillin, and related antibiotics
   1244..1832    +  rep_origin     ori: high-copy-number ColE1/pMB1/pBR322/pUC origin of replication
   2015..2107    +  CDS            lacI (fragment): lac repressor; lacI; The lac repressor binds to the lac operator to inhibit transcription in E. coli. This inhibition can be relieved by adding lactose or isopropyl-β-D-thiogalactopyranoside (IPTG).
   2120..2141    +  protein_bind   CAP binding site: CAP binding activates transcription in the presence of cAMP. E. coli catabolite activator protein
   2156..2186    +  promoter       lac promoter: promoter for the E. coli lac operon
   2194..2210    +  protein_bind   lac operator: The lac repressor binds to the lac operator to inhibit transcription in E. coli. This inhibition can be relieved by adding lactose or isopropyl-β-D-thiogalactopyranoside (IPTG). lac repressor encoded by lacI
   2255..2273    +  promoter       T3 promoter: promoter for bacteriophage T3 RNA polymerase
   2301..2527    +  promoter       RSV promoter: Rous sarcoma virus enhancer/promoter
   2528..2708    +  LTR            5' LTR (truncated): truncated 5' long terminal repeat (LTR) from HIV-1
   2755..2880    +  misc_feature   HIV-1 Ψ: packaging signal of human immunodeficiency virus type 1
   2864..3227    +  CDS            HIV-1 gag (fragment): gag protein from human immunodeficiency virus 1; gag
   3373..3606    +  misc_feature   RRE: The Rev response element (RRE) of HIV-1 allows for Rev-dependent mRNA export from the nucleus to the cytoplasm.
   3983..4083    +  CDS            Rev (fragment): human immunodeficiency virus 1 (HIV-1) Rev protein; rev; enhances nuclear export of unspliced and incompletely spliced viral mRNAs
   4102..4218    +  misc_feature   cPPT/CTS: central polypurine tract and central termination sequence of HIV-1
   4252..4272    +  protein_bind   attB4: mutant version of attB; core recombination site for the Gateway® BP reaction BP Clonase™
   4272..5483    +  promoter       UbC promoter: human ubiquitin C promoter
   5487..5505    -  protein_bind   attB5 (fragment): mutant version of attB; core recombination site for the Gateway® BP reaction BP Clonase™
   5520..6290    +  CDS            miniTurbo: N-terminally truncated mutant of the E. coli biotin ligase BioID engineered for improved catalytic efficiency (Branon et al., 2018)
   6339..6363    +  protein_bind   attB1: mutant version of attB; recombination site for the Gateway® BP reaction BP Clonase™
   6369..7262    +  CDS            CDK2 (sequence withheld): CDK2_HUMAN - Also known as CDKN2. Experimental evidence at protein level: Swiss-Prot protein existence level 1. Serine/threonine-protein kinase involved in the control of the cell cycle; essential for meiosis, but dispensable for mitosis. Phosphorylates CTNNB1, USP37, p53/TP53, NPM1, CDK7, RB1, BRCA2, MYC, NPAT, EZH2. Triggers duplication of centrosomes and DNA. Acts at the G1-S transition to promote the E2F transcriptional program and the initiation of DNA synthesis, and modulates G2 progression; controls the timing of entry into mitosis/meiosis by controlling the subsequent activation of cyc
   7267..7291    -  protein_bind   attB2: mutant version of attB; recombination site for the Gateway® BP reaction BP Clonase™
   7321..7909    +  misc_feature   WPRE: woodchuck hepatitis virus posttranscriptional regulatory element
   7923..8422    +  promoter       PGK promoter: mouse phosphoglycerate kinase 1 promoter
   8443..9042    +  CDS            PuroR: puromycin N-acetyltransferase; pac from Streptomyces alboniger; confers resistance to puromycin
   9110..9247    +  CDS            nef (fragment): NEF_HV1LA - Experimental evidence at protein level: Swiss-Prot protein existence level 1. Extracellular Nef protein targets CD4(+) T-lymphocytes for apoptosis by interacting with CXCR4 surface receptors. From Human immunodeficiency virus type 1 group M subtype B (isolate Lai) (HIV-1).
   9233..9413    +  LTR            5' LTR (truncated): truncated 5' long terminal repeat (LTR) from HIV-1
   9485..9606    +  polyA_signal   SV40 poly(A) signal: SV40 polyadenylation signal
   9646..9781    +  rep_origin     SV40 ori: SV40 origin of replication
   9802..9820    -  promoter       T7 promoter: promoter for bacteriophage T7 RNA polymerase
   9828..9983    +  CDS            lacZα (fragment): LacZα fragment of β-galactosidase; lacZ fragment
   9988..55      +  rep_origin     f1 ori (across the origin) (sequence partly withheld): f1 bacteriophage origin of replication; arrow indicates direction of (+) strand synthesis
>Addgene plasmid #158193 | p663-UBC-miniTurbo-V5-CDK2_IDG-K | addgene full sequence | sequence record 373670 | Addgene NGS Result
ATTTCGGCCTATTGGTTAAAAAATGAGCTGATTTAACAAAAATTTAACGCGAATTTTAACAAAATATTAA
CGCTTACAATTTAGGTGGCACTTTTCGGGGAAATGTGCGCGGAACCCCTATTTGTTTATTTTTCTAAATA
CATTCAAATATGTATCCGCTCATGAGACAATAACCCTGATAAATGCTTCAATAATATTGAAAAAGGAAGA
GTATGAGTATTCAACATTTCCGTGTCGCCCTTATTCCCTTTTTTGCGGCATTTTGCCTTCCTGTTTTTGC
TCACCCAGAAACGCTGGTGAAAGTAAAAGATGCTGAAGATCAGTTGGGTGCACGAGTGGGTTACATCGAA
CTGGATCTCAACAGCGGTAAGATCCTTGAGAGTTTTCGCCCCGAAGAACGTTTTCCAATGATGAGCACTT
TTAAAGTTCTGCTATGTGGCGCGGTATTATCCCGTATTGACGCCGGGCAAGAGCAACTCGGTCGCCGCAT
ACACTATTCTCAGAATGACTTGGTTGAGTACTCACCAGTCACAGAAAAGCATCTTACGGATGGCATGACA
GTAAGAGAATTATGCAGTGCTGCCATAACCATGAGTGATAACACTGCGGCCAACTTACTTCTGACAACGA
TCGGAGGACCGAAGGAGCTAACCGCTTTTTTGCACAACATGGGGGATCATGTAACTCGCCTTGATCGTTG
GGAACCGGAGCTGAATGAAGCCATACCAAACGACGAGCGTGACACCACGATGCCTGTAGCAATGGCAACA
ACGTTGCGCAAACTATTAACTGGCGAACTACTTACTCTAGCTTCCCGGCAACAATTAATAGACTGGATGG
AGGCGGATAAAGTTGCAGGACCACTTCTGCGCTCGGCCCTTCCGGCTGGCTGGTTTATTGCTGATAAATC
TGGAGCCGGTGAGCGTGGGTCTCGCGGTATCATTGCAGCACTGGGGCCAGATGGTAAGCCCTCCCGTATC
GTAGTTATCTACACGACGGGGAGTCAGGCAACTATGGATGAACGAAATAGACAGATCGCTGAGATAGGTG
CCTCACTGATTAAGCATTGGTAACTGTCAGACCAAGTTTACTCATATATACTTTAGATTGATTTAAAACT
TCATTTTTAATTTAAAAGGATCTAGGTGAAGATCCTTTTTGATAATCTCATGACCAAAATCCCTTAACGT
GAGTTTTCGTTCCACTGAGCGTCAGACCCCGTAGAAAAGATCAAAGGATCTTCTTGAGATCCTTTTTTTC
TGCGCGTAATCTGCTGCTTGCAAACAAAAAAACCACCGCTACCAGCGGTGGTTTGTTTGCCGGATCAAGA
GCTACCAACTCTTTTTCCGAAGGTAACTGGCTTCAGCAGAGCGCAGATACCAAATACTGTTCTTCTAGTG
TAGCCGTAGTTAGGCCACCACTTCAAGAACTCTGTAGCACCGCCTACATACCTCGCTCTGCTAATCCTGT
TACCAGTGGCTGCTGCCAGTGGCGATAAGTCGTGTCTTACCGGGTTGGACTCAAGACGATAGTTACCGGA
TAAGGCGCAGCGGTCGGGCTGAACGGGGGGTTCGTGCACACAGCCCAGCTTGGAGCGAACGACCTACACC
GAACTGAGATACCTACAGCGTGAGCTATGAGAAAGCGCCACGCTTCCCGAAGGGAGAAAGGCGGACAGGT
ATCCGGTAAGCGGCAGGGTCGGAACAGGAGAGCGCACGAGGGAGCTTCCAGGGGGAAACGCCTGGTATCT
TTATAGTCCTGTCGGGTTTCGCCACCTCTGACTTGAGCGTCGATTTTTGTGATGCTCGTCAGGGGGGCGG
AGCCTATGGAAAAACGCCAGCAACGCGGCCTTTTTACGGTTCCTGGCCTTTTGCTGGCCTTTTGCTCACA
TGTTCTTTCCTGCGTTATCCCCTGATTCTGTGGATAACCGTATTACCGCCTTTGAGTGAGCTGATACCGC
TCGCCGCAGCCGAACGACCGAGCGCAGCGAGTCAGTGAGCGAGGAAGCGGAAGAGCGCCCAATACGCAAA
CCGCCTCTCCCCGCGCGTTGGCCGATTCATTAATGCAGCTGGCACGACAGGTTTCCCGACTGGAAAGCGG
GCAGTGAGCGCAACGCAATTAATGTGAGTTAGCTCACTCATTAGGCACCCCAGGCTTTACACTTTATGCT
TCCGGCTCGTATGTTGTGTGGAATTGTGAGCGGATAACAATTTCACACAGGAAACAGCTATGACCATGAT
TACGCCAAGCGCGCAATTAACCCTCACTAAAGGGAACAAAAGCTGGAGCTGCAAGCTTAATGTAGTCTTA
TGCAATACTCTTGTAGTCTTGCAACATGGTAACGATGAGTTAGCAACATGCCTTACAAGGAGAGAAAAAG
CACCGTGCATGCCGATTGGTGGAAGTAAGGTGGTACGATCGTGCCTTATTAGGAAGGCAACAGACGGGTC
TGACATGGATTGGACGAACCACTGAATTGCCGCATTGCAGAGATATTGTATTTAAGTGCCTAGCTCGATA
CATAAACGGGTCTCTCTGGTTAGACCAGATCTGAGCCTGGGAGCTCTCTGGCTAACTAGGGAACCCACTG
CTTAAGCCTCAATAAAGCTTGCCTTGAGTGCTTCAAGTAGTGTGTGCCCGTCTGTTGTGTGACTCTGGTA
ACTAGAGATCCCTCAGACCCTTTTAGTCAGTGTGGAAAATCTCTAGCAGTGGCGCCCGAACAGGGACTTG
AAAGCGAAAGGGAAACCAGAGGAGCTCTCTCGACGCAGGACTCGGCTTGCTGAAGCGCGCACGGCAAGAG
GCGAGGGGCGGCGACTGGTGAGTACGCCAAAAATTTTGACTAGCGGAGGCTAGAAGGAGAGAGATGGGTG
CGAGAGCGTCAGTATTAAGCGGGGGAGAATTAGATCGCGATGGGAAAAAATTCGGTTAAGGCCAGGGGGA
AAGAAAAAATATAAATTAAAACATATAGTATGGGCAAGCAGGGAGCTAGAACGATTCGCAGTTAATCCTG
GCCTGTTAGAAACATCAGAAGGCTGTAGACAAATACTGGGACAGCTACAACCATCCCTTCAGACAGGATC
AGAAGAACTTAGATCATTATATAATACAGTAGCAACCCTCTATTGTGTGCATCAAAGGATAGAGATAAAA
GACACCAAGGAAGCTTTAGACAAGATAGAGGAAGAGCAAAACAAAAGTAAGACCACCGCACAGCAAGCGG
CCGCTGATCTTCAGACCTGGAGGAGGAGATATGAGGGACAATTGGAGAAGTGAATTATATAAATATAAAG
TAGTAAAAATTGAACCATTAGGAGTAGCACCCACCAAGGCAAAGAGAAGAGTGGTGCAGAGAGAAAAAAG
AGCAGTGGGAATAGGAGCTTTGTTCCTTGGGTTCTTGGGAGCAGCAGGAAGCACTATGGGCGCAGCGTCA
ATGACGCTGACGGTACAGGCCAGACAATTATTGTCTGGTATAGTGCAGCAGCAGAACAATTTGCTGAGGG
CTATTGAGGCGCAACAGCATCTGTTGCAACTCACAGTCTGGGGCATCAAGCAGCTCCAGGCAAGAATCCT
GGCTGTGGAAAGATACCTAAAGGATCAACAGCTCCTGGGGATTTGGGGTTGCTCTGGAAAACTCATTTGC
ACCACTGCTGTGCCTTGGAATGCTAGTTGGAGTAATAAATCTCTGGAACAGATTTGGAATCACACGACCT
GGATGGAGTGGGACAGAGAAATTAACAATTACACAAGCTTAATACACTCCTTAATTGAAGAATCGCAAAA
CCAGCAAGAAAAGAATGAACAAGAATTATTGGAATTAGATAAATGGGCAAGTTTGTGGAATTGGTTTAAC
ATAACAAATTGGCTGTGGTATATAAAATTATTCATAATGATAGTAGGAGGCTTGGTAGGTTTAAGAATAG
TTTTTGCTGTACTTTCTATAGTGAATAGAGTTAGGCAGGGATATTCACCATTATCGTTTCAGACCCACCT
CCCAACCCCGAGGGGACCCGACAGGCCCGAAGGAATAGAAGAAGAAGGTGGAGAGAGAGACAGAGACAGA
TCCATTCGATTAGTGAACGGATCTCGACGGTATCGGTTAACTTTTAAAAGAAAAGGGGGGATTGGGGGGT
ACAGTGCAGGGGAAAGAATAGTAGACATAATAGCAACAGACATACAAACTAAAGAATTACAAAAACAAAT
TACAAAATTCAAAATTTTATCGTCCAGTGTGGTGGAATTCTGCAGATATCACAACTTTGTATAGAAAAGT
TGGCCTCCGCGCCGGGTTTTGGCGCCTCCCGCGGGCGCCCCCCTCCTCACGGCGAGCGCTGCCACGTCAG
ACGAAGGGCGCAGCGAGCGTCCTGATCCTTCCGCCCGGACGCTCAGGACAGCGGCCCGCTGCTCATAAGA
CTCGGCCTTAGAACCCCAGTATCAGCAGAAGGACATTTTAGGACGGGACTTGGGTGACTCTAGGGCACTG
GTTTTCTTTCCAGAGAGCGGAACAGGCGAGGAAAAGTAGTCCCTTCTCGGCGATTCTGCGGAGGGATCTC
CGTGGGGCGGTGAACGCCGATGATTATATAAGGACGCGCCGGGTGTGGCACAGCTAGTTCCGTCGCAGCC
GGGATTTGGGTCGCGGTTCTTGTTTGTGGATCGCTGTGATCGTCACTTGGTGAGTAGCGGGCTGCTGGGC
TGGCCGGGGCTTTCGTGGCCGCCGGGCCGCTCGGTGGGACGGAAGCGTGTGGAGAGACCGCCAAGGGCTG
TAGTCTGGGTCCGCGAGCAAGGTTGCCCTGAACTGGGGGTTGGGGGGAGCGCAGCAAAATGGCGGCTGTT
CCCGAGTCTTGAATGGAAGACGCTTGTGAGGCGGGCTGTGAGGTCGTTGAAACAAGGTGGGGGGCATGGT
GGGCGGCAAGAACCCAAGGTCTTGAGGCCTTCGCTAATGCGGGAAAGCTCTTATTCGGGTGAGATGGGCT
GGGGCACCATCTGGGGACCCTGACGTGAAGTTTGTCACTGACTGGAGAACTCGGTTTGTCGTCTGTTGCG
GGGGCGGCAGTTATGGCGGTGCCGTTGGGCAGTGCACCCGTACCTTTGGGAGCGCGCGCCCTCGTCGTGT
CGTGACGTCACCCGTTCTGTTGGCTTATAATGCAGGGTGGGGCCACCTGCCGGTAGGTGTGCGGTAGGCT
TTTCTCCGTCGCAGGACGCAGGGTTCGGGCCTAGGGTAGGCTCTCCTGAATCGACAGGCGCCGGACCTCT
GGTGAGGGGAGGGATAAGTGAGGCGTCAGTTTCTTTGGTCGGTTTTATGTACCTATCTTCTTAAGTAGCT
GAAGCTCCGGTTTTGAACTATGCGCTCGGGGTTGGCGAGTGTGTTTTGTGAAGTTTTTTAGGCACCTTTT
GAAATGTAATCATTTGGGTCAATATGTAATTTTCAGTGTTAGACTAGTAAATTGTCCGCTAAATTCTGGC
CGTTTTTGGCTTTTTTGTTAGACGGCCAACTTTTGTATACAAAGTGGGCCACCATGGGAATCCCGCTGCT
GAACGCTAAACAGATTCTGGGACAGCTGGACGGCGGGAGCGTGGCAGTCCTGCCTGTGGTCGACTCCACC
AATCAGTACCTGCTGGATCGAATCGGCGAGCTGAAGAGTGGGGATGCTTGCATTGCAGAATATCAGCAGG
CAGGGAGAGGAAGCAGAGGGAGGAAATGGTTCTCTCCTTTTGGAGCTAACCTGTACCTGAGTATGTTTTG
GCGCCTGAAGCGGGGACCAGCAGCAATCGGCCTGGGCCCGGTCATCGGAATTGTCATGGCAGAAGCGCTG
CGAAAGCTGGGAGCAGACAAGGTGCGAGTCAAATGGCCCAATGACCTGTATCTGCAGGATAGAAAGCTGG
CAGGCATCCTGGTGGAGCTGGCCGGAATAACAGGCGATGCTGCACAGATCGTCATTGGCGCCGGGATTAA
CGTGGCTATGAGGCGCGTGGAGGAAAGCGTGGTCAATCAGGGCTGGATCACACTGCAGGAAGCAGGGATT
AACCTGGACAGGAATACTCTGGCCGCTATGCTGATCCGAGAGCTGCGGGCAGCCCTGGAACTGTTCGAGC
AGGAAGGCCTGGCTCCATATCTGTCACGGTGGGAGAAGCTGGATAACTTCATCAATAGACCCGTGAAGCT
GATCATTGGGGACAAAGAGATTTTCGGGATTAGCCGGGGGATTGATAAACAGGGAGCCCTGCTGCTGGAA
CAGGACGGAGTTATCAAACCCTGGATGGGCGGAGAAATCAGTCTGCGGTCTGCCGAAAAGGCTAGCGGCA
AGCCCATCCCCAACCCCCTGCTGGGCCTGGACAGCACCACAAGTTTGTACAAAAAAGCAGGCTCCATC
[894 nt withheld, positions 6369-7262]
TAGGACCCAGCTTTCTTGTACAAAGTGGTGATATCCAGCACAGTGGCGGCCGCTCGACAATCAACCTCTG
GATTACAAAATTTGTGAAAGATTGACTGGTATTCTTAACTATGTTGCTCCTTTTACGCTATGTGGATACG
CTGCTTTAATGCCTTTGTATCATGCTATTGCTTCCCGTATGGCTTTCATTTTCTCCTCCTTGTATAAATC
CTGGTTGCTGTCTCTTTATGAGGAGTTGTGGCCCGTTGTCAGGCAACGTGGCGTGGTGTGCACTGTGTTT
GCTGACGCAACCCCCACTGGTTGGGGCATTGCCACCACCTGTCAGCTCCTTTCCGGGACTTTCGCTTTCC
CCCTCCCTATTGCCACGGCGGAACTCATCGCCGCCTGCCTTGCCCGCTGCTGGACAGGGGCTCGGCTGTT
GGGCACTGACAATTCCGTGGTGTTGTCGGGGAAGCTGACGTCCTTTCCATGGCTGCTCGCCTGTGTTGCC
ACCTGGATTCTGCGCGGGACGTCCTTCTGCTACGTCCCTTCGGCCCTCAATCCAGCGGACCTTCCTTCCC
GCGGCCTGCTGCCGGCTCTGCGGCCTCTTCCGCGTCTTCGCCTTCGCCCTCAGACGAGTCGGATCTCCCT
TTGGGCCGCCTCCCCGCCTGGAATTCTACCGGGTAGGGGAGGCGCTTTTCCCAAGGCAGTCTGGAGCATG
CGCTTTAGCAGCCCCGCTGGGCACTTGGCGCTACACAAGTGGCCTCTGGCCTCGCACACATTCCACATCC
ACCGGTAGGCGCCAACCGGCTCCGTTCTTTGGTGGCCCCTTCGCGCCACCTTCTACTCCTCCCCTAGTCA
GGAAGTTCCCCCCCGCCCCGCAGCTCGCGTCGTGCAGGACGTGACAAATGGAAGTAGCACGTCTCACTAG
TCTCGTGCAGATGGACAGCACCGCTGAGCAATGGAAGCGGGTAGGCCTTTGGGGCAGCGGCCAATAGCAG
CTTTGCTCCTTCGCTTTCTGGGCTCAGAGGCTGGGAAGGGGTGGGTCCGGGGGCGGGCTCAGGGGCGGGC
TCAGGGGCGGGGCGGGCGCCCGAAGGTCCTCCGGAGGCCCGGCATTCTGCACGCTTCAAAAGCGCACGTC
TGCCGCGCTGTTCTCCTCTTCCTCATCTCCGGGCCTTTCGACCTGCAGCCCAAGCTTACCATGACCGAGT
ACAAGCCCACGGTGCGCCTCGCCACCCGCGACGACGTCCCCAGGGCCGTACGCACCCTCGCCGCCGCGTT
CGCCGACTACCCCGCCACGCGCCACACCGTCGATCCGGACCGCCACATCGAGCGGGTCACCGAGCTGCAA
GAACTCTTCCTCACGCGCGTCGGGCTCGACATCGGCAAGGTGTGGGTCGCGGACGACGGCGCCGCGGTGG
CGGTCTGGACCACGCCGGAGAGCGTCGAAGCGGGGGCGGTGTTCGCCGAGATCGGCCCGCGCATGGCCGA
GTTGAGCGGTTCCCGGCTGGCCGCGCAGCAACAGATGGAAGGCCTCCTGGCGCCGCACCGGCCCAAGGAG
CCCGCGTGGTTCCTGGCCACCGTCGGCGTCTCGCCCGACCACCAGGGCAAGGGTCTGGGCAGCGCCGTCG
TGCTCCCCGGAGTGGAGGCGGCCGAGCGCGCCGGGGTGCCCGCCTTCCTGGAGACCTCCGCGCCCCGCAA
CCTCCCCTTCTACGAGCGGCTCGGCTTCACCGTCACCGCCGACGTCGAGGTGCCCGAAGGACCGCGCACC
TGGTGCATGACCCGCAAGCCCGGTGCCTGACGCCCGCCCCACGACCCGCAGCGCCCGACCGAAAGGAGCG
CACGACCCCATGCATCTCGAGGGCCCGGTACCTTTAAGACCAATGACTTACAAGGCAGCTGTAGATCTTA
GCCACTTTTTAAAAGAAAAGGGGGGACTGGAAGGGCTAGCTCACTCCCAACGAAGACAAGATCTGCTTTT
TGCTTGTACTGGGTCTCTCTGGTTAGACCAGATCTGAGCCTGGGAGCTCTCTGGCTAACTAGGGAACCCA
CTGCTTAAGCCTCAATAAAGCTTGCCTTGAGTGCTTCAAGTAGTGTGTGCCCGTCTGTTGTGTGACTCTG
GTAACTAGAGATCCCTCAGACCCTTTTAGTCAGTGTGGAAAATCTCTAGCAGTAGTAGTTCATGTCATCT
TATTATTCAGTATTTATAACTTGCAAAGAAATGAATATCAGAGAGTGAGAGGAACTTGTTTATTGCAGCT
TATAATGGTTACAAATAAAGCAATAGCATCACAAATTTCACAAATAAAGCATTTTTTTCACTGCATTCTA
GTTGTGGTTTGTCCAAACTCATCAATGTATCTTATCATGTCTGGCTCTAGCTATCCCGCCCCTAACTCCG
CCCATCCCGCCCCTAACTCCGCCCAGTTCCGCCCATTCTCCGCCCCATGGCTGACTAATTTTTTTTATTT
ATGCAGAGGCCGAGGCCGCCTCGGCCTCTGAGCTATTCCAGAAGTAGTGAGGAGGCTTTTTTGGAGGCCT
AGGGACGTACCCAATTCGCCCTATAGTGAGTCGTATTACGCGCGCTCACTGGCCGTCGTTTTACAACGTC
GTGACTGGGAAAACCCTGGCGTTACCCAACTTAATCGCCTTGCAGCACATCCCCCTTTCGCCAGCTGGCG
TAATAGCGAAGAGGCCCGCACCGATCGCCCTTCCCAACAGTTGCGCAGCCTGAATGGCGAATGGG
[124 nt withheld, positions 9988-10111]
C
[91 nt withheld, positions 10113-10203]
A
[49 nt withheld, positions 10205-10253]
CCTTTGACGTTGGAGTCCACGTTCTTT
[37 nt withheld, positions 10281-10317]
ACCCTATCTCGGTCTATTCTTTTGATTTATAAGGGATTTTGCCG
