>Addgene plasmid #158193 | p663-UBC-miniTurbo-V5-CDK2_IDG-K | depositor partial sequence | sequence record 305625 | MiniTurbo region sequencing result
GTGTTTTGTGAGTTTTTTAGGCACCTTTTGAAATGTAATCATTTGGGTCAATATGTAATTTTCAGTGTTA
GACTAGTAAATTGTCCGCTAAATTCTGGCCGTTTTTGGCTTTTTTGTTAGACGGCCAACTTTTGTATACA
AAGTGGGCCACCATGGGAATCCCGCTGCTGAACGCTAAACAGATTCTGGGACAGCTGGACGGCGGGAGCG
TGGCAGTCCTGCCTGTGGTCGACTCCACCAATCAGTACCTGCTGGATCGAATCGGCGAGCTGAAGAGTGG
GGATGCTTGCATTGCAGAATATCAGCAGGCAGGGAGAGGAAGCAGAGGGAGGAAATGGTTCTCTCCTTTT
GGAGCTAACCTGTACCTGAGTATGTTTTGGCGCCTGAAGCGGGGACCAGCAGCAATCGGCCTGGGCCCGG
TCATCGGAATTGTCATGGCAGAAGCGCTGCGAAAGCTGGGAGCAGACAAGGTGCGAGTCAAATGGCCCAA
TGACCTGTATCTGCAGGATAGAAAGCTGGCAGGCATCCTGGTGGAGCTGGCCGGAATAACAGGCGATGCT
GCACAGATCGTCATTGGCGCCGGGATTAACGTGGCTATGAGGCGCGTGGAGGAAAGCGTGGTCAATCAGG
GCTGGATCACACTGCAGGAAGCAGGGATTAACCTGGACAGGAATACTCTGGCCGCTATGCTGATCCGAGA
GCTGCGGGCAGCCCTGGAACTGTTCGAGCAGGAAGGCCTGGCTCCATATCTGTCACGGTGGGAGAAGCTG
GATAACTTCATCAATAGACCCGTGAAGCTGATCATTGGGGACAAAGAGATTTTCGGGATTAGCCGGGGGA
TTGATAAACAGGGAGCCCTGCTGCTGGAACAGGACGGAGTTATCAAACCCTGG
