>Addgene plasmid #158193 | p663-UBC-miniTurbo-V5-CDK2_IDG-K | depositor partial sequence | sequence record 305626 | CDK2 region sequencing result
TGATAAACAGGGAGCCCTGCTGCTGGAACAGGACGGAGTTATCAAACCCTGGATGGGCGGAGAAATCAGT
CTGCGGTCTGCCGAAAAGGCTAGCGGCAAGCCCATCCCCAACCCCCTGCTGGGCCTGGACAGCACCACAA
GTTTGTACAAAAAAGCAGGCTCCATC
[614 nt withheld, positions 167-780]
